>Addgene plasmid #44429 | pGST1-yHse1-UIM | depositor partial sequence | sequence record 64401 | yHse1-UIM
CCAGAGAAGCATAACATGAGTACCCAGGCAGACAACTCAGATGATGAGGAATTACAAAAAGCACTAAAAA
TGTCTTTGTTTGAGTACGAAAAGCAAAAAAAGCTACAAGAACAGGAAAAAGAA
