>Addgene plasmid #44429 | pGST1-yHse1-UIM | addgene partial sequence | sequence record 67796 | pGEX5
CATCCTCCAAAAATCGATACGACCGAAAACCTGTATTTTCAGGGCGCCATGCCAGAGAAGCATAACATGA
GTACCCAGGCAGACAACTCAGATGATGAGGAATTACAAAAAGCACTAAAAATGTCTTTGTTTGAGTACGA
AAAGCAAAAAAAGCTACAAGAACAGGAAAAAGAATAAGAGCCTGCAGTCTCGAGCGGCCGCATCGTGACT
GACTGACGATCTGCCTCGCGCGTTTCGGTGATGACGGTGAAAACCTCTGACACATGCAGCTCCCGGAGAC
GGTCACAGCTTGTCTGTAAGCGGATGCCGGGAGCAGACAAGCCCGTCAGGGCGCGTCAGCGGGTGTTGGC
GGGTGTCGGGGCGCAGCCATGACCCAGTCACGTAGCGATAGCGGAGTGTATAATTCTTGAAGACGAAAGG
GCCTCGTGATACGCCTATTTTTATAGGTTAATGTCATGATAATAATGGTTTCTTAGACGTCAGGTGGCAC
TTTTCGGGGAAATGTGCGCGGAACCCCTATTTGTTTATTTTTCTAAATACATTCAAATATGTATCCGCTC
ATGAGACAATAACCCTGATAAATGCTTCAATAATATTGAAAAAGGAAGAGTATGAGTATTCAACATTTCC
GTGTCGCCCTTATTCCCTTTTTTGCGGCATTTTGCCTTCCTGTTTTTGCTCACCCAGAAACGCTGGTGAA
AGTAAAAGATGCTGAAGATCAGTTGGGTGCACGAGTGGGTTACATCGAACTGGATCTCAACAGCGGTAAG
ATCCTTGAGAGTTTTCGCCCCGAAGAACGTTTTCCAATGATGAGCACTTTTAAAGTTCTGCTATGTGGCG
CGGTATTATCCCGTGTTGACGCCGGGCAAGAGCAACTCGGTCGCCGCATACACTATTCTCAGAATGACTT
GGTTGAGTACTCACCAGTCACAGAAAAGCATCTTACGGATGGC
