[The description below was written by a language model from this plasmid's Addgene catalogue record.]
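Description:
pGST1-yHse1-UIM is a bacterial expression plasmid built on the pGST-parallel.1 backbone (about 5 kb; roughly 5.1 kb in total with the insert). It is propagated in standard E. coli cloning strains under ampicillin selection. The record lists the copy number as unknown and gives no feature table, so the origin of replication, the promoter driving expression and any protease cleavage site between tag and insert are not stated here.

The payload is a short 123 bp fragment of the Saccharomyces cerevisiae HSE1 gene (YHL002W) encoding residues 150–190, the region containing the ubiquitin-interacting motif (UIM) of Hse1. It is fused in frame downstream of a glutathione S-transferase (GST) tag supplied by the backbone, so the product is an N-terminally GST-tagged UIM peptide. The GST moiety allows affinity capture on glutathione resin and helps a small, isolated motif of about 40 residues to be expressed as a soluble, easily handled protein.

Hse1 is a subunit of the ESCRT-0 complex, which recognises ubiquitinated membrane cargo destined for sorting at the endosome. The associated work examined how the ubiquitin-binding domains of ESCRT-0 cooperate to achieve high-avidity binding to polyubiquitinated cargo, so this construct is best understood as a reagent for producing the isolated Hse1 UIM recombinantly, for example for in vitro ubiquitin-binding measurements or pull-down experiments that dissect the contribution of this single motif relative to other domains. The cloning method and restriction sites used to insert the fragment are not recorded.
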