Addgene plasmid #44429: pGST1-yHse1-UIM
Depositing lab: James Hurley. Depositing organization: National Institute of Diabetes & Digestive & Kidney Diseases (NIDDK). Publication: VHS domains of ESCRT-0 cooperate in high-avidity binding to polyubiquitinated cargo. Ren X, Hurley JH. EMBO J. 2010 Mar 17;29(6):1045-54. Epub 2010 Feb 11. 10.1038/emboj.2010.6 PubMed 20150893.
Backbone
  Vector backbone: pGST-parallel.1
  Backbone size w/o insert (bp): 5000
  Total vector size (bp): 5123
  Vector type: Bacterial Expression
Growth in bacteria
  Bacterial resistance: Ampicillin, 100 μg/mL
  Growth temperature: 37°C
  Growth strain: DH5alpha
  Copy number: Unknown
Gene/Insert
  Gene/Insert name: yHse1-UIM (150-190)
  Species: S. cerevisiae (budding yeast)
  Insert size (bp): 123
  Entrez Gene: HSE1 (a.k.a. YHL002W)
  Tag / fusion protein: GST (N terminal on backbone)
  Cloning method: Unknown
  Sequencing primers: 5′ 5GEX
Terms and licenses: Academic/Nonprofit Terms; Industry Terms: Not Available to Industry
How to cite: pGST1-yHse1-UIM was a gift from James Hurley (Addgene plasmid # 44429 ; http://n2t.net/addgene:44429 ; RRID:Addgene_44429)
